Addgene plasmid #138489: ABE8e
Purpose: A-to-G base editor
Depositing lab: David Liu. Depositing organization: Broad Institute. Publication: Phage-assisted evolution of an adenine base editor with improved Cas domain compatibility and activity. Richter MF, Zhao KT, Eton E, Lapinaite A, Newby GA, Thuronyi BW, Wilson C, Koblan LW, Zeng J, Bauer DE, Doudna JA, Liu DR. Nat Biotechnol. 2020 Jul;38(7):883-891. doi: 10.1038/s41587-020-0453-z. Epub 2020 Mar 16. PubMed 32433547.
Backbone
  Vector backbone: pCMV with a BR322 origin
  Vector type: Mammalian Expression
Growth in bacteria
  Bacterial resistance: Ampicillin, 100 μg/mL
  Growth temperature: 37°C
  Growth strain: DH5alpha
  Copy number: Unknown
Gene/Insert
  Gene/Insert name: ecTadA(8e)-nSpCas9
  Species: Other
  Cloning method: Unknown
Terms and licenses: Academic/Nonprofit Terms; Industry Terms: Not Available to Industry
How to cite: ABE8e was a gift from David Liu (Addgene plasmid # 138489 ; http://n2t.net/addgene:138489 ; RRID:Addgene_138489)
