[The description below was written by a language model from this plasmid's Addgene catalogue record, the feature table of its GenBank file and pLannotate feature annotations shown in this document.]
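Description:
ABE8e is an 8.2 kb mammalian expression plasmid built on a pCMV backbone that encodes an adenine (A-to-G) base editor. It is propagated in E. coli through a pBR322/ColE1-type origin of replication and selected with ampicillin via a β-lactamase (AmpR) gene driven by its own promoter. The record lists the copy number as unknown. Remnants of common cloning-vector sequence (lac promoter and operator, a CAP binding site, and fragments of lacI, an SV40 promoter, an MCS and the pBR322 bom region) lie between the expression cassette and the bacterial elements, with no stated function here. No mammalian selection marker or reporter is annotated.

The payload is a single open reading frame transcribed from the CMV immediate-early enhancer and promoter and terminated by the bovine growth hormone polyadenylation signal. A T7 promoter sits just upstream of the coding region and could support in vitro transcription. The fusion begins with a bipartite nuclear localization signal, followed by an evolved variant of the E. coli tRNA adenosine deaminase TadA, labelled TadAmax10 (ABE8) in the deposited file and ecTadA(8e) in the catalogue. A flexible 3xGGS-XTEN-3xGGS linker joins it to human codon-optimized Streptococcus pyogenes Cas9, and a second bipartite NLS closes the frame. The catalogue describes the Cas9 as a nickase, consistent with the D10A mutation detected in its N-terminal portion. In such editors, guide RNA-directed Cas9 binding exposes single-stranded DNA in which the deaminase converts adenosine to inosine, which is read as guanosine, while nicking of the unedited strand favours retention of the edit. No guide RNA cassette is annotated, so the guide must be supplied separately. The construct is suited to transient expression in mammalian cells for targeted A•T-to-G•C conversion.
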