LOCUS       Exported 8217 bp ds-DNA circular UNA 31-DEC-2019
DEFINITION  ABEmax10.
ACCESSION   urn.local...c-8wnwdza
VERSION     .
KEYWORDS    .
SOURCE      natural DNA sequence
  ORGANISM  unspecified
REFERENCE   1 (bases 1 to 8217)
  AUTHORS   .
  TITLE     Direct Submission
  JOURNAL   Exported Thursday, Jan 2, 2020 from SnapGene Viewer 5.0.7
            https://www.snapgene.com
FEATURES             Location/Qualifiers
     source          1..8217
                     /organism="unspecified"
                     /mol_type="genomic DNA"
     source          2776..5160
     source          5161..5172
     promoter        275..356
                     /note="Geneious type: Promoter"
     primer_bind     377..396
                     /standard_name="T7 promoter"
                     /label=T7 promoter
     promoter        377..395
                     /note="Geneious type: Promoter"
     misc_feature    406..408
                     /standard_name="USER1"
                     /label=USER1
     CDS             409..465
                     /standard_name="BPNLS"
                     /label=BPNLS
     misc_feature    complement(445..473)
                     /standard_name="KZ1434"
                     /label=KZ1434
                     /note="Geneious type: primer_bind_reverse"
     primer_bind     462..487
                     /standard_name="KZ1433"
                     /label=KZ1433
     misc_feature    462..473
                     /standard_name="USER"
                     /label=USER
                     /note="Geneious type: overhang"
     CDS             466..963
                     /standard_name="TadAmax10 (ABE8)"
                     /label=TadAmax10 (ABE8)
     misc_feature    complement(945..964)
                     /standard_name="KZ1428"
                     /label=KZ1428
                     /note="Geneious type: primer_bind_reverse"
     primer_bind     958..983
                     /standard_name="KZ1427"
                     /label=KZ1427
     misc_feature    964..1059
                     /standard_name="3xGGS-XTEN-3xGGS"
                     /label=3xGGS-XTEN-3xGGS
                     /note="Geneious type: Misc"
     CDS             1060..2775
                     /standard_name="fz hSpCas9"
                     /label=fz hSpCas9
                     /note="hSpCas9"
     primer_bind     1181..1201
                     /standard_name="LCv2_seq10"
                     /label=LCv2_seq10
     primer_bind     1633..1652
                     /standard_name="LCv2_seq11"
                     /label=LCv2_seq11
     primer_bind     2185..2204
                     /standard_name="LCv2_seq12"
                     /label=LCv2_seq12
     primer_bind     2684..2702
                     /standard_name="LCv2_seq13"
                     /label=LCv2_seq13
     CDS             2776..5160
                     /codon_start=1
                     /standard_name="fz hSpCas9"
                     /label=fz hSpCas9
                     /note="hSpCas9"
                     /translation="CFDSVEISGVEDRFNASLGTYHDLLKIIKDKDFLDNEENEDILED
                     IVLTLTLFEDREMIEERLKTYAHLFDDKVMKQLKRRRYTGWGRLSRKLINGIRDKQSGK
                     TILDFLKSDGFANRNFMQLIHDDSLTFKEDIQKAQVSGQGDSLHEHIANLAGSPAIKKG
                     ILQTVKVVDELVKVMGRHKPENIVIEMARENQTTQKGQKNSRERMKRIEEGIKELGSQI
                     LKEHPVENTQLQNEKLYLYYLQNGRDMYVDQELDINRLSDYDVDHIVPQSFLKDDSIDN
                     KVLTRSDKNRGKSDNVPSEEVVKKMKNYWRQLLNAKLITQRKFDNLTKAERGGLSELDK
                     AGFIKRQLVETRQITKHVAQILDSRMNTKYDENDKLIREVKVITLKSKLVSDFRKDFQF
                     YKVREINNYHHAHDAYLNAVVGTALIKKYPKLESEFVYGDYKVYDVRKMIAKSEQEIGK
                     ATAKYFFYSNIMNFFKTEITLANGEIRKRPLIETNGETGEIVWDKGRDFATVRKVLSMP
                     QVNIVKKTEVQTGGFSKESILPKRNSDKLIARKKDWDPKKYGGFDSPTVAYSVLVVAKV
                     EKGKSKKLKSVKELLGITIMERSSFEKNPIDFLEAKGYKEVKKDLIIKLPKYSLFELEN
                     GRKRMLASAGELQKGNELALPSKYVNFLYLASHYEKLKGSPEDNEQKQLFVEQHKHYLD
                     EIIEQISEFSKRVILADANLDKVLSAYNKHRDKPIREQAENIIHLFTLTNLGAPAAFKY
                     FDTTIDRKRYTSTKEVLDATLIHQSITGLYETRIDLSQLGGD"
     primer_bind     2776..2798
                     /standard_name="841_FZ_Cas9-C11-fwd"
                     /label=841_FZ_Cas9-C11-fwd
     primer_bind     3178..3197
                     /standard_name="LCv2_seq14"
                     /label=LCv2_seq14
     primer_bind     3671..3690
                     /standard_name="LCv2_seq15"
                     /label=LCv2_seq15
     primer_bind     4136..4154
                     /standard_name="LCv2_seq16"
                     /label=LCv2_seq16
     primer_bind     4686..4705
                     /standard_name="LCv2_seq17"
                     /label=LCv2_seq17
     primer_bind     4702..4732
                     /standard_name="926_fzCas9_V(R)QR-fwd"
                     /label=926_fzCas9_V(R)QR-fwd
     CDS             5173..5223
                     /standard_name="BPNLS"
                     /label=BPNLS
     misc_feature    complement(5177..5198)
                     /standard_name="KZ1407"
                     /label=KZ1407
                     /note="Geneious type: primer_bind_reverse"
     primer_bind     5186..5208
                     /standard_name="KZ1406"
                     /label=KZ1406
     misc_feature    5186..5198
                     /standard_name="USER"
                     /label=USER
                     /note="Geneious type: overhang"
     terminator      5275..5502
                     /note="Geneious type: Terminator"
     primer_bind     5301..5319
                     /standard_name="436_bGH_QPCRF2"
                     /label=436_bGH_QPCRF2
     primer_bind     complement(5424..5448)
                     /standard_name="ACK64 (end)"
                     /label=ACK64 (end)
     promoter        complement(5622..5651)
                     /note="Geneious type: Promoter"
     primer_bind     5666..5690
                     /standard_name="ACK21"
                     /label=ACK21
     misc_feature    complement(5960..6579)
                     /standard_name="pBR322 origin"
                     /label=pBR322 origin
                     /note="Geneious type: Origin of Replication"
     primer_bind     5975..5999
                     /standard_name="ACK10"
                     /label=ACK10
     misc_feature    6171
                     /label=Geneious type: Editing History Insertion
                     /note="Geneious type: Editing History Insertion"
     primer_bind     6198..6216
                     /standard_name="QB0766 RepO-F"
                     /label=QB0766 RepO-F
     primer_bind     6295..6314
                     /standard_name="833_BR322-rev1"
                     /label=833_BR322-rev1
     misc_feature    6416
                     /standard_name="G"
                     /label=G
                     /note="Geneious type: Editing History Replacement"
     primer_bind     6476..6500
                     /standard_name="ACK11"
                     /label=ACK11
     misc_feature    complement(6734..7594)
                     /standard_name="amp marker"
                     /label=amp marker
                     /note="Geneious type: Marker"
     primer_bind     6975..6999
                     /standard_name="ACK12"
                     /label=ACK12
     primer_bind     7140..7159
                     /standard_name="ACK563"
                     /label=ACK563
     primer_bind     7475..7499
                     /standard_name="ACK13"
                     /label=ACK13
     promoter        complement(7636..7664)
                     /note="Geneious type: Promoter"
     primer_bind     7978..8002
                     /standard_name="ACK14"
                     /label=ACK14
     promoter        join(7985..8217,1..356)
     misc_feature    8174
                     /standard_name="C"
                     /label=C
                     /note="Geneious type: Editing History Replacement"
ORIGIN
        1 atatgccaag tacgccccct attgacgtca atgacggtaa atggcccgcc tggcattatg
       61 cccagtacat gaccttatgg gactttccta cttggcagta catctacgta ttagtcatcg
      121 ctattaccat ggtgatgcgg ttttggcagt acatcaatgg gcgtggatag cggtttgact
      181 cacggggatt tccaagtctc caccccattg acgtcaatgg gagtttgttt tggcaccaaa
      241 atcaacggga ctttccaaaa tgtcgtaaca actccgcccc attgacgcaa atgggcggta
      301 ggcgtgtacg gtgggaggtc tatataagca gagctggttt agtgaaccgt cagatccgct
      361 agagatccgc ggccgctaat acgactcact atagggagag ccgccaccat gaaacggaca
      421 gccgacggaa gcgagttcga gtcaccaaag aagaagcgga aagtctctga ggtggagttt
      481 tcccacgagt actggatgag acatgccctg accctggcca agagggcacg ggatgagagg
      541 gaggtgcctg tgggagccgt gctggtgctg aacaatagag tgatcggcga gggctggaac
      601 agagccatcg gcctgcacga cccaacagcc catgccgaaa ttatggccct gagacagggc
      661 ggcctggtca tgcagaacta cagactgatt gacgccaccc tgtacgtgac attcgagcct
      721 tgcgtgatgt gcgccggcgc catgatccac tctaggatcg gccgcgtggt gtttggcgtg
      781 aggaactcaa aaagaggcgc cgcaggctcc ctgatgaacg tgctgaacta ccccggcatg
      841 aatcaccgcg tcgaaattac cgagggaatc ctggcagatg aatgtgccgc cctgctgtgc
      901 gatttctatc ggatgcctag acaggtgttc aatgctcaga agaaggccca gagctccatc
      961 aactccggag gatctagcgg aggctcctct ggctctgaga cacctggcac aagcgagagc
     1021 gcaacacctg aaagcagcgg gggcagcagc ggggggtcag acaagaagta cagcatcggc
     1081 ctggccatcg gcaccaactc tgtgggctgg gccgtgatca ccgacgagta caaggtgccc
     1141 agcaagaaat tcaaggtgct gggcaacacc gaccggcaca gcatcaagaa gaacctgatc
     1201 ggagccctgc tgttcgacag cggcgaaaca gccgaggcca cccggctgaa gagaaccgcc
     1261 agaagaagat acaccagacg gaagaaccgg atctgctatc tgcaagagat cttcagcaac
     1321 gagatggcca aggtggacga cagcttcttc cacagactgg aagagtcctt cctggtggaa
     1381 gaggataaga agcacgagcg gcaccccatc ttcggcaaca tcgtggacga ggtggcctac
     1441 cacgagaagt accccaccat ctaccacctg agaaagaaac tggtggacag caccgacaag
     1501 gccgacctgc ggctgatcta tctggccctg gcccacatga tcaagttccg gggccacttc
     1561 ctgatcgagg gcgacctgaa ccccgacaac agcgacgtgg acaagctgtt catccagctg
     1621 gtgcagacct acaaccagct gttcgaggaa aaccccatca acgccagcgg cgtggacgcc
     1681 aaggccatcc tgtctgccag actgagcaag agcagacggc tggaaaatct gatcgcccag
     1741 ctgcccggcg agaagaagaa tggcctgttc ggaaacctga ttgccctgag cctgggcctg
     1801 acccccaact tcaagagcaa cttcgacctg gccgaggatg ccaaactgca gctgagcaag
     1861 gacacctacg acgacgacct ggacaacctg ctggcccaga tcggcgacca gtacgccgac
     1921 ctgtttctgg ccgccaagaa cctgtccgac gccatcctgc tgagcgacat cctgagagtg
     1981 aacaccgaga tcaccaaggc ccccctgagc gcctctatga tcaagagata cgacgagcac
     2041 caccaggacc tgaccctgct gaaagctctc gtgcggcagc agctgcctga gaagtacaaa
     2101 gagattttct tcgaccagag caagaacggc tacgccggct acattgacgg cggagccagc
     2161 caggaagagt tctacaagtt catcaagccc atcctggaaa agatggacgg caccgaggaa
     2221 ctgctcgtga agctgaacag agaggacctg ctgcggaagc agcggacctt cgacaacggc
     2281 agcatccccc accagatcca cctgggagag ctgcacgcca ttctgcggcg gcaggaagat
     2341 ttttacccat tcctgaagga caaccgggaa aagatcgaga agatcctgac cttccgcatc
     2401 ccctactacg tgggccctct ggccagggga aacagcagat tcgcctggat gaccagaaag
     2461 agcgaggaaa ccatcacccc ctggaacttc gaggaagtgg tggacaaggg cgcttccgcc
     2521 cagagcttca tcgagcggat gaccaacttc gataagaacc tgcccaacga gaaggtgctg
     2581 cccaagcaca gcctgctgta cgagtacttc accgtgtata acgagctgac caaagtgaaa
     2641 tacgtgaccg agggaatgag aaagcccgcc ttcctgagcg gcgagcagaa aaaggccatc
     2701 gtggacctgc tgttcaagac caaccggaaa gtgaccgtga agcagctgaa agaggactac
     2761 ttcaagaaaa tcgagtgctt cgactccgtg gaaatctccg gcgtggaaga tcggttcaac
     2821 gcctccctgg gcacatacca cgatctgctg aaaattatca aggacaagga cttcctggac
     2881 aatgaggaaa acgaggacat tctggaagat atcgtgctga ccctgacact gtttgaggac
     2941 agagagatga tcgaggaacg gctgaaaacc tatgcccacc tgttcgacga caaagtgatg
     3001 aagcagctga agcggcggag atacaccggc tggggcaggc tgagccggaa gctgatcaac
     3061 ggcatccggg acaagcagtc cggcaagaca atcctggatt tcctgaagtc cgacggcttc
     3121 gccaacagaa acttcatgca gctgatccac gacgacagcc tgacctttaa agaggacatc
     3181 cagaaagccc aggtgtccgg ccagggcgat agcctgcacg agcacattgc caatctggcc
     3241 ggcagccccg ccattaagaa gggcatcctg cagacagtga aggtggtgga cgagctcgtg
     3301 aaagtgatgg gccggcacaa gcccgagaac atcgtgatcg aaatggccag agagaaccag
     3361 accacccaga agggacagaa gaacagccgc gagagaatga agcggatcga agagggcatc
     3421 aaagagctgg gcagccagat cctgaaagaa caccccgtgg aaaacaccca gctgcagaac
     3481 gagaagctgt acctgtacta cctgcagaat gggcgggata tgtacgtgga ccaggaactg
     3541 gacatcaacc ggctgtccga ctacgatgtg gaccatatcg tgcctcagag ctttctgaag
     3601 gacgactcca tcgacaacaa ggtgctgacc agaagcgaca agaaccgggg caagagcgac
     3661 aacgtgccct ccgaagaggt cgtgaagaag atgaagaact actggcggca gctgctgaac
     3721 gccaagctga ttacccagag aaagttcgac aatctgacca aggccgagag aggcggcctg
     3781 agcgaactgg ataaggccgg cttcatcaag agacagctgg tggaaacccg gcagatcaca
     3841 aagcacgtgg cacagatcct ggactcccgg atgaacacta agtacgacga gaatgacaag
     3901 ctgatccggg aagtgaaagt gatcaccctg aagtccaagc tggtgtccga tttccggaag
     3961 gatttccagt tttacaaagt gcgcgagatc aacaactacc accacgccca cgacgcctac
     4021 ctgaacgccg tcgtgggaac cgccctgatc aaaaagtacc ctaagctgga aagcgagttc
     4081 gtgtacggcg actacaaggt gtacgacgtg cggaagatga tcgccaagag cgagcaggaa
     4141 atcggcaagg ctaccgccaa gtacttcttc tacagcaaca tcatgaactt tttcaagacc
     4201 gagattaccc tggccaacgg cgagatccgg aagcggcctc tgatcgagac aaacggcgaa
     4261 accggggaga tcgtgtggga taagggccgg gattttgcca ccgtgcggaa agtgctgagc
     4321 atgccccaag tgaatatcgt gaaaaagacc gaggtgcaga caggcggctt cagcaaagag
     4381 tctatcctgc ccaagaggaa cagcgataag ctgatcgcca gaaagaagga ctgggaccct
     4441 aagaagtacg gcggcttcga cagccccacc gtggcctatt ctgtgctggt ggtggccaaa
     4501 gtggaaaagg gcaagtccaa gaaactgaag agtgtgaaag agctgctggg gatcaccatc
     4561 atggaaagaa gcagcttcga gaagaatccc atcgactttc tggaagccaa gggctacaaa
     4621 gaagtgaaaa aggacctgat catcaagctg cctaagtact ccctgttcga gctggaaaac
     4681 ggccggaaga gaatgctggc ctctgccggc gaactgcaga agggaaacga actggccctg
     4741 ccctccaaat atgtgaactt cctgtacctg gccagccact atgagaagct gaagggctcc
     4801 cccgaggata atgagcagaa acagctgttt gtggaacagc acaagcacta cctggacgag
     4861 atcatcgagc agatcagcga gttctccaag agagtgatcc tggccgacgc taatctggac
     4921 aaagtgctgt ccgcctacaa caagcaccgg gataagccca tcagagagca ggccgagaat
     4981 atcatccacc tgtttaccct gaccaatctg ggagcccctg ccgccttcaa gtactttgac
     5041 accaccatcg accggaagag gtacaccagc accaaagagg tgctggacgc caccctgatc
     5101 caccagagca tcaccggcct gtacgagaca cggatcgacc tgtctcagct gggaggtgac
     5161 tctggcggct caaaaagaac cgccgacggc agcgaattcg agcccaagaa gaagaggaaa
     5221 gtctaaccgg tcatcatcac catcaccatt gagtttaaac ccgctgatca gcctcgactg
     5281 tgccttctag ttgccagcca tctgttgttt gcccctcccc cgtgccttcc ttgaccctgg
     5341 aaggtgccac tcccactgtc ctttcctaat aaaatgagga aattgcatcg cattgtctga
     5401 gtaggtgtca ttctattctg gggggtgggg tggggcagga cagcaagggg gaggattggg
     5461 aagacaatag caggcatgct ggggatgcgg tgggctctat ggcttctgag gcggaaagaa
     5521 ccagctgggg ctcgataccg tcgacctcta gctagagctt ggcgtaatca tggtcatagc
     5581 tgtttcctgt gtgaaattgt tatccgctca caattccaca caacatacga gccggaagca
     5641 taaagtgtaa agcctagggt gcctaatgag tgagctaact cacattaatt gcgttgcgct
     5701 cactgcccgc tttccagtcg ggaaacctgt cgtgccagct gcattaatga atcggccaac
     5761 gcgcggggag aggcggtttg cgtattgggc gctcttccgc ttcctcgctc actgactcgc
     5821 tgcgctcggt cgttcggctg cggcgagcgg tatcagctca ctcaaaggcg gtaatacggt
     5881 tatccacaga atcaggggat aacgcaggaa agaacatgtg agcaaaaggc cagcaaaagg
     5941 ccaggaaccg taaaaaggcc gcgttgctgg cgtttttcca taggctccgc ccccctgacg
     6001 agcatcacaa aaatcgacgc tcaagtcaga ggtggcgaaa cccgacagga ctataaagat
     6061 accaggcgtt tccccctgga agctccctcg tgcgctctcc tgttccgacc ctgccgctta
     6121 ccggatacct gtccgccttt ctcccttcgg gaagcgtggc gctttctcat agctcacgct
     6181 gtaggtatct cagttcggtg taggtcgttc gctccaagct gggctgtgtg cacgaacccc
     6241 ccgttcagcc cgaccgctgc gccttatccg gtaactatcg tcttgagtcc aacccggtaa
     6301 gacacgactt atcgccactg gcagcagcca ctggtaacag gattagcaga gcgaggtatg
     6361 taggcggtgc tacagagttc ttgaagtggt ggcctaacta cggctacact agaagaacag
     6421 tatttggtat ctgcgctctg ctgaagccag ttaccttcgg aaaaagagtt ggtagctctt
     6481 gatccggcaa acaaaccacc gctggtagcg gtggtttttt tgtttgcaag cagcagatta
     6541 cgcgcagaaa aaaaggatct caagaagatc ctttgatctt ttctacgggg tctgacgctc
     6601 agtggaacga aaactcacgt taagggattt tggtcatgag attatcaaaa aggatcttca
     6661 cctagatcct tttaaattaa aaatgaagtt ttaaatcaat ctaaagtata tatgagtaaa
     6721 cttggtctga cagttaccaa tgcttaatca gtgaggcacc tatctcagcg atctgtctat
     6781 ttcgttcatc catagttgcc tgactccccg tcgtgtagat aactacgata cgggagggct
     6841 taccatctgg ccccagtgct gcaatgatac cgcgagaccc acgctcaccg gctccagatt
     6901 tatcagcaat aaaccagcca gccggaaggg ccgagcgcag aagtggtcct gcaactttat
     6961 ccgcctccat ccagtctatt aattgttgcc gggaagctag agtaagtagt tcgccagtta
     7021 atagtttgcg caacgttgtt gccattgcta caggcatcgt ggtgtcacgc tcgtcgtttg
     7081 gtatggcttc attcagctcc ggttcccaac gatcaaggcg agttacatga tcccccatgt
     7141 tgtgcaaaaa agcggttagc tccttcggtc ctccgatcgt tgtcagaagt aagttggccg
     7201 cagtgttatc actcatggtt atggcagcac tgcataattc tcttactgtc atgccatccg
     7261 taagatgctt ttctgtgact ggtgagtact caaccaagtc attctgagaa tagtgtatgc
     7321 ggcgaccgag ttgctcttgc ccggcgtcaa tacgggataa taccgcgcca catagcagaa
     7381 ctttaaaagt gctcatcatt ggaaaacgtt cttcggggcg aaaactctca aggatcttac
     7441 cgctgttgag atccagttcg atgtaaccca ctcgtgcacc caactgatct tcagcatctt
     7501 ttactttcac cagcgtttct gggtgagcaa aaacaggaag gcaaaatgcc gcaaaaaagg
     7561 gaataagggc gacacggaaa tgttgaatac tcatactctt cctttttcaa tattattgaa
     7621 gcatttatca gggttattgt ctcatgagcg gatacatatt tgaatgtatt tagaaaaata
     7681 aacaaatagg ggttccgcgc acatttcccc gaaaagtgcc acctgacgtc gacggatcgg
     7741 gagatcgatc tcccgatccc ctagggtcga ctctcagtac aatctgctct gatgccgcat
     7801 agttaagcca gtatctgctc cctgcttgtg tgttggaggt cgctgagtag tgcgcgagca
     7861 aaatttaagc tacaacaagg caaggcttga ccgacaattg catgaagaat ctgcttaggg
     7921 ttaggcgttt tgcgctgctt cgcgatgtac gggccagata tacgcgttga cattgattat
     7981 tgactagtta ttaatagtaa tcaattacgg ggtcattagt tcatagccca tatatggagt
     8041 tccgcgttac ataacttacg gtaaatggcc cgcctggctg accgcccaac gacccccgcc
     8101 cattgacgtc aataatgacg tatgttccca tagtaacgcc aatagggact ttccattgac
     8161 gtcaatgggt ggagtattta cggtaaactg cccacttggc agtacatcaa gtgtatc
//
