Features (pLannotate 1.2.2; 17 found; start..end, strand, type, name):
    168..371     +  promoter       CMV promoter: human cytomegalovirus (CMV) immediate early promoter
    413..431     +  promoter       T7 promoter: promoter for bacteriophage T7 RNA polymerase
    502..993     +  CDS            tadA: TADA_ECOLI - Also known as yfhC. Experimental evidence at protein level: Swiss-Prot protein existence level 1. Catalyzes the deamination of adenosine to inosine at the wobble position 34 of tRNA(Arg2). Essential for cell viability. From Escherichia coli (strain K12).
   1096..2697    +  CDS            dCas9(N): N-terminal portion of catalytically inactive Streptococcus pyogenes dCas9 carrying the D10A mutation (Zetsche et al., 2015)
   2698..5192    +  CDS            Cas9(C) (fragment): C-terminal portion of Streptococcus pyogenes Cas9 (Zetsche et al., 2015)
   5314..5538    +  polyA_signal   bGH poly(A) signal: bovine growth hormone polyadenylation signal
   5542..5563    +  promoter       SV40 promoter (fragment): SV40 enhancer and early promoter
   5568..5584    +  misc_feature   MCS (fragment): pBluescript multiple cloning site
   5633..5649    -  protein_bind   lac operator: The lac repressor binds to the lac operator to inhibit transcription in E. coli. This inhibition can be relieved by adding lactose or isopropyl-β-D-thiogalactopyranoside (IPTG). lac repressor encoded by lacI
   5657..5687    -  promoter       lac promoter: promoter for the E. coli lac operon
   5702..5723    -  protein_bind   CAP binding site: CAP binding activates transcription in the presence of cAMP. E. coli catabolite activator protein
   5736..5828    -  CDS            lacI (fragment): lac repressor; lacI; The lac repressor binds to the lac operator to inhibit transcription in E. coli. This inhibition can be relieved by adding lactose or isopropyl-β-D-thiogalactopyranoside (IPTG).
   6011..6599    -  rep_origin     ori: high-copy-number ColE1/pMB1/pBR322/pUC origin of replication
   6770..7630    -  CDS            AmpR: β-lactamase; bla; confers resistance to ampicillin, carbenicillin, and related antibiotics
   7631..7735    -  promoter       AmpR promoter: bla
   7806..7850    -  misc_feature   bom (fragment): basis of mobility region from pBR322
   8081..167     +  enhancer       CMV enhancer (across the origin): human cytomegalovirus immediate early enhancer
>Addgene plasmid #138489 | ABE8e | addgene full sequence | sequence record 423163 | Addgene NGS Result
GGTAAACTGCCCACTTGGCAGTACATCAAGTGTATCATATGCCAAGTACGCCCCCTATTGACGTCAATGA
CGGTAAATGGCCCGCCTGGCATTATGCCCAGTACATGACCTTATGGGACTTTCCTACTTGGCAGTACATC
TACGTATTAGTCATCGCTATTACCATGGTGATGCGGTTTTGGCAGTACATCAATGGGCGTGGATAGCGGT
TTGACTCACGGGGATTTCCAAGTCTCCACCCCATTGACGTCAATGGGAGTTTGTTTTGGCACCAAAATCA
ACGGGACTTTCCAAAATGTCGTAACAACTCCGCCCCATTGACGCAAATGGGCGGTAGGCGTGTACGGTGG
GAGGTCTATATAAGCAGAGCTGGTTTAGTGAACCGTCAGATCCGCTAGAGATCCGCGGCCGCTAATACGA
CTCACTATAGGGAGAGCCGCCACCATGAAACGGACAGCCGACGGAAGCGAGTTCGAGTCACCAAAGAAGA
AGCGGAAAGTCTCTGAGGTGGAGTTTTCCCACGAGTACTGGATGAGACATGCCCTGACCCTGGCCAAGAG
GGCACGGGATGAGAGGGAGGTGCCTGTGGGAGCCGTGCTGGTGCTGAACAATAGAGTGATCGGCGAGGGC
TGGAACAGAGCCATCGGCCTGCACGACCCAACAGCCCATGCCGAAATTATGGCCCTGAGACAGGGCGGCC
TGGTCATGCAGAACTACAGACTGATTGACGCCACCCTGTACGTGACATTCGAGCCTTGCGTGATGTGCGC
CGGCGCCATGATCCACTCTAGGATCGGCCGCGTGGTGTTTGGCGTGAGGAACTCAAAAAGAGGCGCCGCA
GGCTCCCTGATGAACGTGCTGAACTACCCCGGCATGAATCACCGCGTCGAAATTACCGAGGGAATCCTGG
CAGATGAATGTGCCGCCCTGCTGTGCGATTTCTATCGGATGCCTAGACAGGTGTTCAATGCTCAGAAGAA
GGCCCAGAGCTCCATCAACTCCGGAGGATCTAGCGGAGGCTCCTCTGGCTCTGAGACACCTGGCACAAGC
GAGAGCGCAACACCTGAAAGCAGCGGGGGCAGCAGCGGGGGGTCAGACAAGAAGTACAGCATCGGCCTGG
CCATCGGCACCAACTCTGTGGGCTGGGCCGTGATCACCGACGAGTACAAGGTGCCCAGCAAGAAATTCAA
GGTGCTGGGCAACACCGACCGGCACAGCATCAAGAAGAACCTGATCGGAGCCCTGCTGTTCGACAGCGGC
GAAACAGCCGAGGCCACCCGGCTGAAGAGAACCGCCAGAAGAAGATACACCAGACGGAAGAACCGGATCT
GCTATCTGCAAGAGATCTTCAGCAACGAGATGGCCAAGGTGGACGACAGCTTCTTCCACAGACTGGAAGA
GTCCTTCCTGGTGGAAGAGGATAAGAAGCACGAGCGGCACCCCATCTTCGGCAACATCGTGGACGAGGTG
GCCTACCACGAGAAGTACCCCACCATCTACCACCTGAGAAAGAAACTGGTGGACAGCACCGACAAGGCCG
ACCTGCGGCTGATCTATCTGGCCCTGGCCCACATGATCAAGTTCCGGGGCCACTTCCTGATCGAGGGCGA
CCTGAACCCCGACAACAGCGACGTGGACAAGCTGTTCATCCAGCTGGTGCAGACCTACAACCAGCTGTTC
GAGGAAAACCCCATCAACGCCAGCGGCGTGGACGCCAAGGCCATCCTGTCTGCCAGACTGAGCAAGAGCA
GACGGCTGGAAAATCTGATCGCCCAGCTGCCCGGCGAGAAGAAGAATGGCCTGTTCGGAAACCTGATTGC
CCTGAGCCTGGGCCTGACCCCCAACTTCAAGAGCAACTTCGACCTGGCCGAGGATGCCAAACTGCAGCTG
AGCAAGGACACCTACGACGACGACCTGGACAACCTGCTGGCCCAGATCGGCGACCAGTACGCCGACCTGT
TTCTGGCCGCCAAGAACCTGTCCGACGCCATCCTGCTGAGCGACATCCTGAGAGTGAACACCGAGATCAC
CAAGGCCCCCCTGAGCGCCTCTATGATCAAGAGATACGACGAGCACCACCAGGACCTGACCCTGCTGAAA
GCTCTCGTGCGGCAGCAGCTGCCTGAGAAGTACAAAGAGATTTTCTTCGACCAGAGCAAGAACGGCTACG
CCGGCTACATTGACGGCGGAGCCAGCCAGGAAGAGTTCTACAAGTTCATCAAGCCCATCCTGGAAAAGAT
GGACGGCACCGAGGAACTGCTCGTGAAGCTGAACAGAGAGGACCTGCTGCGGAAGCAGCGGACCTTCGAC
AACGGCAGCATCCCCCACCAGATCCACCTGGGAGAGCTGCACGCCATTCTGCGGCGGCAGGAAGATTTTT
ACCCATTCCTGAAGGACAACCGGGAAAAGATCGAGAAGATCCTGACCTTCCGCATCCCCTACTACGTGGG
CCCTCTGGCCAGGGGAAACAGCAGATTCGCCTGGATGACCAGAAAGAGCGAGGAAACCATCACCCCCTGG
AACTTCGAGGAAGTGGTGGACAAGGGCGCTTCCGCCCAGAGCTTCATCGAGCGGATGACCAACTTCGATA
AGAACCTGCCCAACGAGAAGGTGCTGCCCAAGCACAGCCTGCTGTACGAGTACTTCACCGTGTATAACGA
GCTGACCAAAGTGAAATACGTGACCGAGGGAATGAGAAAGCCCGCCTTCCTGAGCGGCGAGCAGAAAAAG
GCCATCGTGGACCTGCTGTTCAAGACCAACCGGAAAGTGACCGTGAAGCAGCTGAAAGAGGACTACTTCA
AGAAAATCGAGTGCTTCGACTCCGTGGAAATCTCCGGCGTGGAAGATCGGTTCAACGCCTCCCTGGGCAC
ATACCACGATCTGCTGAAAATTATCAAGGACAAGGACTTCCTGGACAATGAGGAAAACGAGGACATTCTG
GAAGATATCGTGCTGACCCTGACACTGTTTGAGGACAGAGAGATGATCGAGGAACGGCTGAAAACCTATG
CCCACCTGTTCGACGACAAAGTGATGAAGCAGCTGAAGCGGCGGAGATACACCGGCTGGGGCAGGCTGAG
CCGGAAGCTGATCAACGGCATCCGGGACAAGCAGTCCGGCAAGACAATCCTGGATTTCCTGAAGTCCGAC
GGCTTCGCCAACAGAAACTTCATGCAGCTGATCCACGACGACAGCCTGACCTTTAAAGAGGACATCCAGA
AAGCCCAGGTGTCCGGCCAGGGCGATAGCCTGCACGAGCACATTGCCAATCTGGCCGGCAGCCCCGCCAT
TAAGAAGGGCATCCTGCAGACAGTGAAGGTGGTGGACGAGCTCGTGAAAGTGATGGGCCGGCACAAGCCC
GAGAACATCGTGATCGAAATGGCCAGAGAGAACCAGACCACCCAGAAGGGACAGAAGAACAGCCGCGAGA
GAATGAAGCGGATCGAAGAGGGCATCAAAGAGCTGGGCAGCCAGATCCTGAAAGAACACCCCGTGGAAAA
CACCCAGCTGCAGAACGAGAAGCTGTACCTGTACTACCTGCAGAATGGGCGGGATATGTACGTGGACCAG
GAACTGGACATCAACCGGCTGTCCGACTACGATGTGGACCATATCGTGCCTCAGAGCTTTCTGAAGGACG
ACTCCATCGACAACAAGGTGCTGACCAGAAGCGACAAGAACCGGGGCAAGAGCGACAACGTGCCCTCCGA
AGAGGTCGTGAAGAAGATGAAGAACTACTGGCGGCAGCTGCTGAACGCCAAGCTGATTACCCAGAGAAAG
TTCGACAATCTGACCAAGGCCGAGAGAGGCGGCCTGAGCGAACTGGATAAGGCCGGCTTCATCAAGAGAC
AGCTGGTGGAAACCCGGCAGATCACAAAGCACGTGGCACAGATCCTGGACTCCCGGATGAACACTAAGTA
CGACGAGAATGACAAGCTGATCCGGGAAGTGAAAGTGATCACCCTGAAGTCCAAGCTGGTGTCCGATTTC
CGGAAGGATTTCCAGTTTTACAAAGTGCGCGAGATCAACAACTACCACCACGCCCACGACGCCTACCTGA
ACGCCGTCGTGGGAACCGCCCTGATCAAAAAGTACCCTAAGCTGGAAAGCGAGTTCGTGTACGGCGACTA
CAAGGTGTACGACGTGCGGAAGATGATCGCCAAGAGCGAGCAGGAAATCGGCAAGGCTACCGCCAAGTAC
TTCTTCTACAGCAACATCATGAACTTTTTCAAGACCGAGATTACCCTGGCCAACGGCGAGATCCGGAAGC
GGCCTCTGATCGAGACAAACGGCGAAACCGGGGAGATCGTGTGGGATAAGGGCCGGGATTTTGCCACCGT
GCGGAAAGTGCTGAGCATGCCCCAAGTGAATATCGTGAAAAAGACCGAGGTGCAGACAGGCGGCTTCAGC
AAAGAGTCTATCCTGCCCAAGAGGAACAGCGATAAGCTGATCGCCAGAAAGAAGGACTGGGACCCTAAGA
AGTACGGCGGCTTCGACAGCCCCACCGTGGCCTATTCTGTGCTGGTGGTGGCCAAAGTGGAAAAGGGCAA
GTCCAAGAAACTGAAGAGTGTGAAAGAGCTGCTGGGGATCACCATCATGGAAAGAAGCAGCTTCGAGAAG
AATCCCATCGACTTTCTGGAAGCCAAGGGCTACAAAGAAGTGAAAAAGGACCTGATCATCAAGCTGCCTA
AGTACTCCCTGTTCGAGCTGGAAAACGGCCGGAAGAGAATGCTGGCCTCTGCCGGCGAACTGCAGAAGGG
AAACGAACTGGCCCTGCCCTCCAAATATGTGAACTTCCTGTACCTGGCCAGCCACTATGAGAAGCTGAAG
GGCTCCCCCGAGGATAATGAGCAGAAACAGCTGTTTGTGGAACAGCACAAGCACTACCTGGACGAGATCA
TCGAGCAGATCAGCGAGTTCTCCAAGAGAGTGATCCTGGCCGACGCTAATCTGGACAAAGTGCTGTCCGC
CTACAACAAGCACCGGGATAAGCCCATCAGAGAGCAGGCCGAGAATATCATCCACCTGTTTACCCTGACC
AATCTGGGAGCCCCTGCCGCCTTCAAGTACTTTGACACCACCATCGACCGGAAGAGGTACACCAGCACCA
AAGAGGTGCTGGACGCCACCCTGATCCACCAGAGCATCACCGGCCTGTACGAGACACGGATCGACCTGTC
TCAGCTGGGAGGTGACTCTGGCGGCTCAAAAAGAACCGCCGACGGCAGCGAATTCGAGCCCAAGAAGAAG
AGGAAAGTCTAACCGGTCATCATCACCATCACCATTGAGTTTAAACCCGCTGATCAGCCTCGACTGTGCC
TTCTAGTTGCCAGCCATCTGTTGTTTGCCCCTCCCCCGTGCCTTCCTTGACCCTGGAAGGTGCCACTCCC
ACTGTCCTTTCCTAATAAAATGAGGAAATTGCATCGCATTGTCTGAGTAGGTGTCATTCTATTCTGGGGG
GTGGGGTGGGGCAGGACAGCAAGGGGGAGGATTGGGAAGACAATAGCAGGCATGCTGGGGATGCGGTGGG
CTCTATGGCTTCTGAGGCGGAAAGAACCAGCTGGGGCTCGATACCGTCGACCTCTAGCTAGAGCTTGGCG
TAATCATGGTCATAGCTGTTTCCTGTGTGAAATTGTTATCCGCTCACAATTCCACACAACATACGAGCCG
GAAGCATAAAGTGTAAAGCCTAGGGTGCCTAATGAGTGAGCTAACTCACATTAATTGCGTTGCGCTCACT
GCCCGCTTTCCAGTCGGGAAACCTGTCGTGCCAGCTGCATTAATGAATCGGCCAACGCGCGGGGAGAGGC
GGTTTGCGTATTGGGCGCTCTTCCGCTTCCTCGCTCACTGACTCGCTGCGCTCGGTCGTTCGGCTGCGGC
GAGCGGTATCAGCTCACTCAAAGGCGGTAATACGGTTATCCACAGAATCAGGGGATAACGCAGGAAAGAA
CATGTGAGCAAAAGGCCAGCAAAAGGCCAGGAACCGTAAAAAGGCCGCGTTGCTGGCGTTTTTCCATAGG
CTCCGCCCCCCTGACGAGCATCACAAAAATCGACGCTCAAGTCAGAGGTGGCGAAACCCGACAGGACTAT
AAAGATACCAGGCGTTTCCCCCTGGAAGCTCCCTCGTGCGCTCTCCTGTTCCGACCCTGCCGCTTACCGG
ATACCTGTCCGCCTTTCTCCCTTCGGGAAGCGTGGCGCTTTCTCATAGCTCACGCTGTAGGTATCTCAGT
TCGGTGTAGGTCGTTCGCTCCAAGCTGGGCTGTGTGCACGAACCCCCCGTTCAGCCCGACCGCTGCGCCT
TATCCGGTAACTATCGTCTTGAGTCCAACCCGGTAAGACACGACTTATCGCCACTGGCAGCAGCCACTGG
TAACAGGATTAGCAGAGCGAGGTATGTAGGCGGTGCTACAGAGTTCTTGAAGTGGTGGCCTAACTACGGC
TACACTAGAAGAACAGTATTTGGTATCTGCGCTCTGCTGAAGCCAGTTACCTTCGGAAAAAGAGTTGGTA
GCTCTTGATCCGGCAAACAAACCACCGCTGGTAGCGGTGGTTTTTTTGTTTGCAAGCAGCAGATTACGCG
CAGAAAAAAAGGATCTCAAGAAGATCCTTTGATCTTTTCTACGGGGTCTGACACTCAGTGGAACGAAAAC
TCACGTTAAGGGATTTTGGTCATGAGATTATCAAAAAGGATCTTCACCTAGATCCTTTTAAATTAAAAAT
GAAGTTTTAAATCAATCTAAAGTATATATGAGTAAACTTGGTCTGACAGTTACCAATGCTTAATCAGTGA
GGCACCTATCTCAGCGATCTGTCTATTTCGTTCATCCATAGTTGCCTGACTCCCCGTCGTGTAGATAACT
ACGATACGGGAGGGCTTACCATCTGGCCCCAGTGCTGCAATGATACCGCGAGACCCACGCTCACCGGCTC
CAGATTTATCAGCAATAAACCAGCCAGCCGGAAGGGCCGAGCGCAGAAGTGGTCCTGCAACTTTATCCGC
CTCCATCCAGTCTATTAATTGTTGCCGGGAAGCTAGAGTAAGTAGTTCGCCAGTTAATAGTTTGCGCAAC
GTTGTTGCCATTGCTACAGGCATCGTGGTGTCACGCTCGTCGTTTGGTATGGCTTCATTCAGCTCCGGTT
CCCAACGATCAAGGCGAGTTACATGATCCCCCATGTTGTGCAAAAAAGCGGTTAGCTCCTTCGGTCCTCC
GATCGTTGTCAGAAGTAAGTTGGCCGCAGTGTTATCACTCATGGTTATGGCAGCACTGCATAATTCTCTT
ACTGTCATGCCATCCGTAAGATGCTTTTCTGTGACTGGTGAGTACTCAACCAAGTCATTCTGAGAATAGT
GTATGCGGCGACCGAGTTGCTCTTGCCCGGCGTCAATACGGGATAATACCGCGCCACATAGCAGAACTTT
AAAAGTGCTCATCATTGGAAAACGTTCTTCGGGGCGAAAACTCTCAAGGATCTTACCGCTGTTGAGATCC
AGTTCGATGTAACCCACTCGTGCACCCAACTGATCTTCAGCATCTTTTACTTTCACCAGCGTTTCTGGGT
GAGCAAAAACAGGAAGGCAAAATGCCGCAAAAAAGGGAATAAGGGCGACACGGAAATGTTGAATACTCAT
ACTCTTCCTTTTTCAATATTATTGAAGCATTTATCAGGGTTATTGTCTCATGAGCGGATACATATTTGAA
TGTATTTAGAAAAATAAACAAATAGGGGTTCCGCGCACATTTCCCCGAAAAGTGCCACCTGACGTCGACG
GATCGGGAGATCGATCTCCCGATCCCCTAGGGTCGACTCTCAGTACAATCTGCTCTGATGCCGCATAGTT
AAGCCAGTATCTGCTCCCTGCTTGTGTGTTGGAGGTCGCTGAGTAGTGCGCGAGCAAAATTTAAGCTACA
ACAAGGCAAGGCTTGACCGACAATTGCATGAAGAATCTGCTTAGGGTTAGGCGTTTTGCGCTGCTTCGCG
ATGTACGGGCCAGATATACGCGTTGACATTGATTATTGACTAGTTATTAATAGTAATCAATTACGGGGTC
ATTAGTTCATAGCCCATATATTGAGTTCCGCGTTACATAACTTACGGTAAATGGCCCGCCTGGCTGACCG
CCCAACGACCCCCGCCCATTGACGTCAATAATGACGTATGTTCCCATAGTAACGCCAATAGGGACTTTCC
ATTGACGTCAATGGGTGGAGTATTTAC
